Addgene plasmid #129680: pYPQ292-D977A
Purpose: Gateway entry clone for CRISPR-Cas12b systems
Depositing lab: Yiping Qi. Depositing organization: University of Maryland, College Park. Publication: CRISPR-Cas12b enables efficient plant genome engineering. Ming M, Ren Q, Pan C, He Y, Zhang Y, Liu S, Zhong Z, Wang J, Malzahn AA, Wu J, Zheng X, Zhang Y, Qi Y. Nat Plants. 2020 Mar;6(3):202-208. doi: 10.1038/s41477-020-0614-6. Epub 2020 Mar 9. PubMed 32170285.
Backbone
  Vector backbone: pYPQ167
  Total vector size (bp): 6642
  Vector type: Plant Expression, CRISPR ; Gateway compatible AaCas12b entry clone
Growth in bacteria
  Bacterial resistance: Spectinomycin, 50 μg/mL
  Growth temperature: 37°C
  Growth strain: DH5alpha
  Copy number: High Copy
Gene/Insert
  Gene/Insert name: AaCas12b
  Species: Alicyclobacillus acidiphilus
  Mutation: D977A; AaCas12b is rice codon optimized
Terms and licenses: Academic/Nonprofit Terms; Industry Terms: Not Available to Industry
How to cite: pYPQ292-D977A was a gift from Yiping Qi (Addgene plasmid # 129680 ; http://n2t.net/addgene:129680 ; RRID:Addgene_129680)
