[The description below was written by a language model from this plasmid's Addgene catalogue record and pLannotate feature annotations shown in this document.]
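Description:
pYPQ292-D977A is a 6,642 bp Gateway entry clone built on the pYPQ167 backbone and intended for assembling CRISPR-Cas12b systems for plant genome engineering. It is maintained in E. coli at high copy through a ColE1/pUC-type origin and selected with spectinomycin via the aadA (SmR) aminoglycoside adenylyltransferase gene. That gene sits downstream of a class 1 integron Pc promoter fragment and a short remnant of a gentamicin resistance gene. Small lacI and lacZα fragments, rrnB T1 and T2 terminators and a T7 promoter are backbone remnants flanking the recombination cassette. The two sequence records (sequencing result and depositor sequence) carry the same thirteen features and differ only in their numbering start point.

The payload is a rice codon-optimized AaCas12b coding sequence from Alicyclobacillus acidiphilus carrying the D977A substitution. The automated annotation labels this roughly 3.4 kb open reading frame by similarity to the Alicyclobacillus acidoterrestris Cas12b (C2c1) homologue, but the catalogue entry gives A. acidiphilus as the source. The record does not state the functional consequence of D977A. The gene is followed by a nopaline synthase (NOS) terminator and polyadenylation signal. The whole unit is bracketed by attL1 and attR5 sites.

No plant promoter is annotated within the att-flanked region. Expression would therefore presumably depend on a promoter in the destination vector after recombination. The attL1/attR5 pairing is the type used in multisite Gateway LR reactions, where this module would be joined with a second entry clone, such as a guide RNA cassette, in a plant expression vector, although the record does not name the partner vectors.
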