Features (pLannotate 1.2.2; 13 found; start..end, strand, type, name):
     96..119     +  promoter       Pc promoter (fragment): intI1 (promoter lies within the coding sequence); class 1 integron promoter
    295..351     +  CDS            GmR (fragment): gentamycin acetyltransferase; aacC1; confers resistance to gentamycin
    358..1149    +  CDS            SmR: aminoglycoside adenylyltransferase (Murphy, 1985); aadA; confers resistance to spectinomycin and streptomycin
   1242..1830    +  rep_origin     ori: high-copy-number ColE1/pMB1/pBR322/pUC origin of replication
   2013..2105    +  CDS            lacI (fragment): lac repressor; lacI; The lac repressor binds to the lac operator to inhibit transcription in E. coli. This inhibition can be relieved by adding lactose or isopropyl-β-D-thiogalactopyranoside (IPTG).
   2160..2187    -  terminator     rrnB T2 terminator: transcription terminator T2 from the E. coli rrnB gene
   2319..2362    +  terminator     rrnB T1 terminator: Escherichia coli rrnB; transcription terminator T1 from the E. coli rrnB gene
   2409..2445    -  CDS            lacZα (fragment): LacZα fragment of β-galactosidase; lacZ fragment
   2461..2560    +  protein_bind   attL1: mutant version of attL; recombination site for the Gateway® LR reaction LR Clonase™
   2630..6013    +  CDS            cas12b: CS12B_ALIAG - Also known as c2c1 From Alicyclobacillus acidoterrestris (strain ATCC 49025 / DSM 3922 / CIP 106132 / NCIMB 13137 / GD3B).
   6092..6344    +  terminator     NOS terminator: nopaline synthase terminator and poly(A) signal
   6389..6512    +  protein_bind   attR5: mutant version of attR; recombination site for the Gateway® LR reaction LR Clonase™
   6530..6548    -  promoter       T7 promoter: promoter for bacteriophage T7 RNA polymerase
>Addgene plasmid #129680 | pYPQ292-D977A | depositor full sequence | sequence record 250157 | pYPQ292-D977A sequence 6642 bps
TGGACCAGCCAGGACAGAAATGCCTCGACTTCGCTGCTACCCAAGGTTGCCGGGTGACGCACACCGTGGA
AACGGATGAAGGCACGAACCCAGTGGACATAAGCCTGTTCGGTTCGTAAGCTGTAATGCAAGTAGCGTAT
GCGCTCACGCAACTGGTCCAGAACCTTGACCGAACGCAGCGGTGGTAACGGCGCAGTGGCGGTTTTCATG
GCTTGTTATGACTGTTTTTTTGGGGTACAGTCTATGCCTCGGGCATCCAAGCAGCAAGCGCGTTACGCCG
TGGGTCGATGTTTGATGTTATGGAGCAGCAACGATGTTACGCAGCAGGGCAGTCGCCCTAAAACAAAGTT
AAACATCATGAGGGAAGCGGTGATCGCCGAAGTATCGACTCAACTATCAGAGGTAGTTGGCGTCATCGAG
CGCCATCTCGAACCGACGTTGCTGGCCGTACATTTGTACGGCTCCGCAGTGGATGGCGGCCTGAAGCCAC
ACAGTGATATTGATTTGCTGGTTACGGTGACCGTAAGGCTTGATGAAACAACGCGGCGAGCTTTGATCAA
CGACCTTTTGGAAACTTCGGCTTCCCCTGGAGAGAGCGAGATTCTCCGCGCTGTAGAAGTCACCATTGTT
GTGCACGACGACATCATTCCGTGGCGTTATCCAGCTAAGCGCGAACTGCAATTTGGAGAATGGCAGCGCA
ATGACATTCTTGCAGGTATCTTCGAGCCAGCCACGATCGACATTGATCTGGCTATCTTGCTGACAAAAGC
AAGAGAACATAGCGTTGCCTTGGTAGGTCCAGCGGCGGAGGAACTCTTTGATCCGGTTCCTGAACAGGAT
CTATTTGAGGCGCTAAATGAAACCTTAACGCTATGGAACTCGCCGCCCGACTGGGCTGGCGATGAGCGAA
ATGTAGTGCTTACGTTGTCCCGCATTTGGTACAGCGCAGTAACCGGCAAAATCGCGCCGAAGGATGTCGC
TGCCGACTGGGCAATGGAGCGCCTGCCGGCCCAGTATCAGCCCGTCATACTTGAAGCTAGACAGGCTTAT
CTTGGACAAGAAGAAGATCGCTTGGCCTCGCGCGCAGATCAGTTGGAAGAATTTGTCCACTACGTGAAAG
GCGAGATCACCAAGGTAGTCGGCAAATAACCCTCGAGCCACCCATGACCAAAATCCCTTAACGTGAGTTA
CGCGTCGTTCCACTGAGCGTCAGACCCCGTAGAAAAGATCAAAGGATCTTCTTGAGATCCTTTTTTTCTG
CGCGTAATCTGCTGCTTGCAAACAAAAAAACCACCGCTACCAGCGGTGGTTTGTTTGCCGGATCAAGAGC
TACCAACTCTTTTTCCGAAGGTAACTGGCTTCAGCAGAGCGCAGATACCAAATACTGTCCTTCTAGTGTA
GCCGTAGTTAGGCCACCACTTCAAGAACTCTGTAGCACCGCCTACATACCTCGCTCTGCTAATCCTGTTA
CCAGTGGCTGCTGCCAGTGGCGATAAGTCGTGTCTTACCGGGTTGGACTCAAGACGATAGTTACCGGATA
AGGCGCAGCGGTCGGGCTGAACGGGGGGTTCGTGCACACAGCCCAGCTTGGAGCGAACGACCTACACCGA
ACTGAGATACCTACAGCGTGAGCTATGAGAAAGCGCCACGCTTCCCGAAGGGAGAAAGGCGGACAGGTAT
CCGGTAAGCGGCAGGGTCGGAACAGGAGAGCGCACGAGGGAGCTTCCAGGGGGAAACGCCTGGTATCTTT
ATAGTCCTGTCGGGTTTCGCCACCTCTGACTTGAGCGTCGATTTTTGTGATGCTCGTCAGGGGGGCGGAG
CCTATGGAAAAACGCCAGCAACGCGGCCTTTTTACGGTTCCTGGCCTTTTGCTGGCCTTTTGCTCACATG
TTCTTTCCTGCGTTATCCCCTGATTCTGTGGATAACCGTATTACCGCCTTTGAGTGAGCTGATACCGCTC
GCCGCAGCCGAACGACCGAGCGCAGCGAGTCAGTGAGCGAGGAAGCGGAAGAGCGCCCAATACGCAAACC
GCCTCTCCCCGCGCGTTGGCCGATTCATTAATGCAGCTGGCACGACAGGTTTCCCGACTGGAAAGCGGGC
AGTGAGCGCAACGCAATTAATACGCGTACCGCGAGCCAGGAAGAGTTTGTAGAAACGCAAAAAGGCCATC
CGTCAGGATGGCCTTCTGCTTAGTTTGATGCCTGGCAGTTTATGGCGGGCGTCCTGCCCGCCACCCTCCG
GGCCGTTGCTTCACAACGTTCAAATCCGCTCCCGGCGGATTTGTCCTACTCAGGAGAGCGTTCACCGACA
AACAACAGATAAAACGAAAGGCCCAGTCTTCCGACTGAGCCTTTCGTTTTATTTGATGCCTGGCAGTTCC
CTACTCTCGCGTTAACGCTTGCATGGATGTTTTCCCAGTCACGACGTTGTAAAACGACGGCCAGTCTTAA
GCTCGGGCCCCAAATAATGATTTTATTTTGACTGATAGTGACCTGTTCGTTGCAACAAATTGATGAGCAA
TGCTTTTTTATAATGCCAACTTTGTACAAAAAAGCAGGCTCCGAATTCGCCCTTCACCATGGCTCCTAAG
AAGAAGCGGAAGGTTGGTATTCACGGGGTGCCTGCGGCTGCCGTCAAGTCCATGAAGGTCAAGTTGCGCC
TGGATAACATGCCAGAGATCAGAGCCGGACTTTGGAAACTTCACACCGAGGTTAATGCGGGTGTGCGGTA
CTATACGGAATGGCTTAGCCTTTTGAGGCAAGAAAATCTTTATCGGAGGAGTCCCAATGGCGATGGAGAA
CAAGAATGCTATAAAACTGCTGAGGAATGCAAGGCTGAACTCCTTGAGAGACTCAGAGCCCGCCAAGTTG
AGAATGGGCACTGCGGCCCTGCTGGGAGTGATGACGAACTGCTGCAATTGGCACGGCAACTTTATGAACT
TCTGGTCCCACAAGCAATCGGGGCTAAAGGTGATGCGCAGCAAATCGCAAGGAAGTTTCTTAGTCCCCTT
GCCGACAAGGATGCCGTGGGTGGTTTGGGAATAGCAAAAGCAGGAAATAAGCCTAGGTGGGTTCGGATGA
GGGAGGCTGGAGAGCCAGGTTGGGAAGAGGAAAAGGCTAAAGCCGAGGCGAGAAAGAGTACGGATAGAAC
CGCCGATGTTCTTCGCGCTCTTGCAGACTTCGGTCTTAAACCTCTTATGAGAGTCTACACAGACTCAGAC
ATGTCCAGCGTGCAGTGGAAACCACTTCGCAAAGGACAAGCGGTCAGAACCTGGGATAGAGACATGTTCC
AACAAGCGATCGAAAGAATGATGAGTTGGGAATCGTGGAATCAGCGCGTTGGAGAAGCGTACGCAAAGCT
CGTGGAACAAAAGTCGAGGTTTGAACAGAAAAATTTTGTGGGACAAGAACATCTTGTCCAACTTGTCAAT
CAACTTCAACAAGACATGAAGGAAGCATCACACGGCCTGGAGTCGAAAGAACAAACTGCGCATTACTTGA
CTGGGAGAGCGCTGAGAGGGAGCGACAAAGTTTTTGAGAAGTGGGAAAAACTCGATCCTGATGCCCCATT
TGACCTCTATGATACCGAAATCAAGAATGTTCAACGGAGGAATACTCGCAGGTTCGGATCTCATGATCTG
TTTGCGAAGCTCGCGGAACCTAAATATCAGGCGCTCTGGAGAGAGGACGCTTCTTTCCTCACGAGGTATG
CGGTTTACAATAGCATTGTCAGAAAACTGAATCACGCTAAAATGTTTGCGACTTTTACTCTTCCGGATGC
TACCGCCCACCCGATCTGGACGCGGTTTGACAAACTCGGCGGCAACCTGCACCAGTACACTTTCTTGTTT
AACGAATTTGGCGAGGGCAGGCACGCCATTCGGTTTCAGAAGCTGTTGACGGTTGAGGATGGCGTTGCTA
AAGAGGTCGACGACGTCACGGTTCCGATTTCTATGTCCGCGCAGCTGGATGACCTCTTGCCTCGGGACCC
ACACGAGCTCGTTGCACTCTACTTCCAGGACTACGGTGCAGAACAACATCTGGCTGGAGAGTTTGGCGGC
GCGAAAATTCAATACCGCCGCGATCAATTGAACCACCTGCACGCCAGAAGAGGCGCCAGAGATGTCTACC
TTAATCTGAGCGTCCGCGTTCAGTCACAATCCGAAGCCAGGGGAGAAAGGCGCCCTCCGTATGCAGCGGT
CTTCAGGCTTGTTGGCGATAACCACCGCGCGTTTGTTCACTTTGATAAATTGTCAGATTACCTCGCAGAA
CACCCAGACGATGGTAAGCTGGGGTCGGAAGGTTTGCTCTCTGGGCTCAGAGTCATGTCAGTTGACTTGG
GTCTTAGGACTTCCGCGAGCATATCTGTCTTCCGCGTCGCAAGAAAGGACGAATTGAAGCCGAACAGTGA
AGGCCGGGTCCCTTTTTGCTTCCCGATCGAAGGGAACGAAAACCTCGTTGCTGTCCACGAGCGGAGCCAA
CTGTTGAAGCTTCCCGGTGAAACGGAATCGAAAGATCTGAGAGCGATCAGAGAAGAGCGCCAAAGGACGC
TTAGACAGCTCCGGACGCAACTTGCATACTTGCGCCTTCTGGTTCGCTGCGGTAGTGAAGACGTTGGAAG
AAGAGAGAGGTCATGGGCTAAACTCATAGAGCAACCTATGGATGCTAATCAAATGACGCCTGATTGGAGA
GAAGCATTCGAAGACGAACTTCAGAAACTGAAATCCCTTTACGGGATATGCGGCGATCGCGAGTGGACAG
AAGCAGTGTATGAGTCTGTGAGGCGCGTGTGGCGGCATATGGGTAAACAGGTGCGCGATTGGAGAAAAGA
CGTTAGGAGCGGGGAAAGACCTAAGATACGGGGATATCAGAAAGACGTTGTCGGGGGAAATAGCATTGAA
CAGATTGAATATTTGGAGCGCCAATATAAGTTCCTCAAATCCTGGTCTTTCTTCGGCAAAGTGTCAGGCC
AGGTGATACGCGCGGAAAAGGGATCGCGCTTTGCAATAACTCTGAGAGAACATATTGATCATGCCAAAGA
AGATCGGTTGAAGAAACTCGCCGATAGAATCATCATGGAGGCGCTTGGTTATGTCTACGCCTTGGACGAT
GAACGGGGAAAGGGAAAGTGGGTCGCCAAGTATCCACCTTGCCAACTCATTCTCCTCGAAGAACTTTCCG
AATACCAGTTTAACAACGATCGGCCGCCATCAGAGAATAATCAACTGATGCAGTGGTCCCATCGCGGTGT
GTTTCAAGAGTTGCTCAATCAGGCCCAAGTCCATGATCTGCTTGTTGGCACAATGTATGCAGCCTTTTCC
TCCCGGTTTGATGCAAGAACAGGGGCTCCTGGCATACGCTGTAGACGGGTCCCGGCGAGGTGCGCCCGCG
AACAAAACCCTGAACCGTTCCCCTGGTGGTTGAACAAGTTCGTTGCGGAGCACAAGCTGGACGGGTGTCC
TCTGCGGGCCGACGATCTTATTCCCACCGGGGAAGGGGAATTCTTTGTGAGCCCTTTCTCGGCGGAGGAA
GGGGATTTTCACCAAATACATGCAGCGCTTAATGCCGCACAAAATTTGCAGAGGAGACTGTGGTCAGACT
TTGATATTAGTCAGATACGCCTCCGCTGTGACTGGGGAGAGGTCGATGGCGAGCCTGTGTTGATACCAAG
AACGACCGGAAAGAGGACAGCCGATTCGTATGGAAACAAGGTTTTTTACACGAAGACGGGCGTTACTTAC
TACGAAAGAGAAAGAGGGAAGAAGAGAAGGAAAGTCTTTGCCCAAGAAGAATTGAGCGAGGAAGAAGCCG
AGCTCTTGGTCGAAGCGGACGAGGCACGGGAAAAGTCTGTCGTCCTCATGAGGGACCCTTCCGGAATTAT
TAACCGGGGAGATTGGACGCGGCAGAAAGAGTTTTGGTCCATGGTTAATCAACGCATAGAAGGCTACCTT
GTCAAGCAAATAAGAAGTCGCGTGAGATTGCAGGAGAGTGCATGTGAGAACACTGGGGACATAAAGCGTC
CTGCTGCCACCAAAAAGGCCGGACAGGCTAAGAAAAAGAAGTGAGACGACTAGTGGCGGCCGCCGACGTC
CGATCGTTCAAACATTTGGCAATAAAGTTTCTTAAGATTGAATCCTGTTGCCGGTCTTGCGATGATTATC
ATATAATTTCTGTTGAATTACGTTAAGCATGTAATAATTAACATGTAATGCATGACGTTATTTATGAGAT
GGGTTTTTATGATTAGAGTCCCGCAATTATACATTTAATACGCGATAGAAAACAAAATATAGCGCGCAAA
CTAGGATAAATTATCGCGCGCGGTGTCATCTATGTTACTAGATCGGGAATTGATCCCCCCTCGACAGCTT
CCGGAAAGGGCGAATTCGCAACTTTGTATACAAAAGTTGAACGAGAAACGTAAAATGATATAAATATCAA
TATATTAAATTAGATTTTGCATAAAAAACAGACTACATAATACTGTAAAACACAACATATCCAGTCACTA
TGCCATCCAGCTGATATCCCCTATAGTGAGTCGTATTACATGGTCATAGCTGTTTCCTGGCAGCTCTGGC
CCGTGTCTCAAAATCTCTGATGTTACATTGCACAAGATAAAAATATATCATCATGCCTCCTC
