Features (pLannotate 1.2.2; 13 found; start..end, strand, type, name):
      4..96      +  CDS            lacI (fragment): lac repressor; lacI; The lac repressor binds to the lac operator to inhibit transcription in E. coli. This inhibition can be relieved by adding lactose or isopropyl-β-D-thiogalactopyranoside (IPTG).
    151..178     -  terminator     rrnB T2 terminator: transcription terminator T2 from the E. coli rrnB gene
    310..353     +  terminator     rrnB T1 terminator: Escherichia coli rrnB; transcription terminator T1 from the E. coli rrnB gene
    400..436     -  CDS            lacZα (fragment): LacZα fragment of β-galactosidase; lacZ fragment
    452..551     +  protein_bind   attL1: mutant version of attL; recombination site for the Gateway® LR reaction LR Clonase™
    621..4004    +  CDS            cas12b: CS12B_ALIAG - Also known as c2c1 From Alicyclobacillus acidoterrestris (strain ATCC 49025 / DSM 3922 / CIP 106132 / NCIMB 13137 / GD3B).
   4083..4335    +  terminator     NOS terminator: nopaline synthase terminator and poly(A) signal
   4380..4503    +  protein_bind   attR5: mutant version of attR; recombination site for the Gateway® LR reaction LR Clonase™
   4521..4539    -  promoter       T7 promoter: promoter for bacteriophage T7 RNA polymerase
   4729..4752    +  promoter       Pc promoter (fragment): intI1 (promoter lies within the coding sequence); class 1 integron promoter
   4928..4984    +  CDS            GmR (fragment): gentamycin acetyltransferase; aacC1; confers resistance to gentamycin
   4991..5782    +  CDS            SmR: aminoglycoside adenylyltransferase (Murphy, 1985); aadA; confers resistance to spectinomycin and streptomycin
   5875..6463    +  rep_origin     ori: high-copy-number ColE1/pMB1/pBR322/pUC origin of replication
>Addgene plasmid #129680 | pYPQ292-D977A | addgene full sequence | sequence record 255107 | Addgene NGS Result
AGAGCGCCCAATACGCAAACCGCCTCTCCCCGCGCGTTGGCCGATTCATTAATGCAGCTGGCACGACAGG
TTTCCCGACTGGAAAGCGGGCAGTGAGCGCAACGCAATTAATACGCGTACCGCGAGCCAGGAAGAGTTTG
TAGAAACGCAAAAAGGCCATCCGTCAGGATGGCCTTCTGCTTAGTTTGATGCCTGGCAGTTTATGGCGGG
CGTCCTGCCCGCCACCCTCCGGGCCGTTGCTTCACAACGTTCAAATCCGCTCCCGGCGGATTTGTCCTAC
TCAGGAGAGCGTTCACCGACAAACAACAGATAAAACGAAAGGCCCAGTCTTCCGACTGAGCCTTTCGTTT
TATTTGATGCCTGGCAGTTCCCTACTCTCGCGTTAACGCTTGCATGGATGTTTTCCCAGTCACGACGTTG
TAAAACGACGGCCAGTCTTAAGCTCGGGCCCCAAATAATGATTTTATTTTGACTGATAGTGACCTGTTCG
TTGCAACAAATTGATGAGCAATGCTTTTTTATAATGCCAACTTTGTACAAAAAAGCAGGCTCCGAATTCG
CCCTTCACCATGGCTCCTAAGAAGAAGCGGAAGGTTGGTATTCACGGGGTGCCTGCGGCTGCCGTCAAGT
CCATGAAGGTCAAGTTGCGCCTGGATAACATGCCAGAGATCAGAGCCGGACTTTGGAAACTTCACACCGA
GGTTAATGCGGGTGTGCGGTACTATACGGAATGGCTTAGCCTTTTGAGGCAAGAAAATCTTTATCGGAGG
AGTCCCAATGGCGATGGAGAACAAGAATGCTATAAAACTGCTGAGGAATGCAAGGCTGAACTCCTTGAGA
GACTCAGAGCCCGCCAAGTTGAGAATGGGCACTGCGGCCCTGCTGGGAGTGATGACGAACTGCTGCAATT
GGCACGGCAACTTTATGAACTTCTGGTCCCACAAGCAATCGGGGCTAAAGGTGATGCGCAGCAAATCGCA
AGGAAGTTTCTTAGTCCCCTTGCCGACAAGGATGCCGTGGGTGGTTTGGGAATAGCAAAAGCAGGAAATA
AGCCTAGGTGGGTTCGGATGAGGGAGGCTGGAGAGCCAGGTTGGGAAGAGGAAAAGGCTAAAGCCGAGGC
GAGAAAGAGTACGGATAGAACCGCCGATGTTCTTCGCGCTCTTGCAGACTTCGGTCTTAAACCTCTTATG
AGAGTCTACACAGACTCAGACATGTCCAGCGTGCAGTGGAAACCACTTCGCAAAGGACAAGCGGTCAGAA
CCTGGGATAGAGACATGTTCCAACAAGCGATCGAAAGAATGATGAGTTGGGAATCGTGGAATCAGCGCGT
TGGAGAAGCGTACGCAAAGCTCGTGGAACAAAAGTCGAGGTTTGAACAGAAAAATTTTGTGGGACAAGAA
CATCTTGTCCAACTTGTCAATCAACTTCAACAAGACATGAAGGAAGCATCACACGGCCTGGAGTCGAAAG
AACAAACTGCGCATTACTTGACTGGGAGAGCGCTGAGAGGGAGCGACAAAGTTTTTGAGAAGTGGGAAAA
ACTCGATCCTGATGCCCCATTTGACCTCTATGATACCGAAATCAAGAATGTTCAACGGAGGAATACTCGC
AGGTTCGGATCTCATGATCTGTTTGCGAAGCTCGCGGAACCTAAATATCAGGCGCTCTGGAGAGAGGACG
CTTCTTTCCTCACGAGGTATGCGGTTTACAATAGCATTGTCAGAAAACTGAATCACGCTAAAATGTTTGC
GACTTTTACTCTTCCGGATGCTACCGCCCACCCGATCTGGACGCGGTTTGACAAACTCGGCGGCAACCTG
CACCAGTACACTTTCTTGTTTAACGAATTTGGCGAGGGCAGGCACGCCATTCGGTTTCAGAAGCTGTTGA
CGGTTGAGGATGGCGTTGCTAAAGAGGTCGACGACGTCACGGTTCCGATTTCTATGTCCGCGCAGCTGGA
TGACCTCTTGCCTCGGGACCCACACGAGCTCGTTGCACTCTACTTCCAGGACTACGGTGCAGAACAACAT
CTGGCTGGAGAGTTTGGCGGCGCGAAAATTCAATACCGCCGCGATCAATTGAACCACCTGCACGCCAGAA
GAGGCGCCAGAGATGTCTACCTTAATCTGAGCGTCCGCGTTCAGTCACAATCCGAAGCCAGGGGAGAAAG
GCGCCCTCCGTATGCAGCGGTCTTCAGGCTTGTTGGCGATAACCACCGCGCGTTTGTTCACTTTGATAAA
TTGTCAGATTACCTCGCAGAACACCCAGACGATGGTAAGCTGGGGTCGGAAGGTTTGCTCTCTGGGCTCA
GAGTCATGTCAGTTGACTTGGGTCTTAGGACTTCCGCGAGCATATCTGTCTTCCGCGTCGCAAGAAAGGA
CGAATTGAAGCCGAACAGTGAAGGCCGGGTCCCTTTTTGCTTCCCGATCGAAGGGAACGAAAACCTCGTT
GCTGTCCACGAGCGGAGCCAACTGTTGAAGCTTCCCGGTGAAACGGAATCGAAAGATCTGAGAGCGATCA
GAGAAGAGCGCCAAAGGACGCTTAGACAGCTCCGGACGCAACTTGCATACTTGCGCCTTCTGGTTCGCTG
CGGTAGTGAAGACGTTGGAAGAAGAGAGAGGTCATGGGCTAAACTCATAGAGCAACCTATGGATGCTAAT
CAAATGACGCCTGATTGGAGAGAAGCATTCGAAGACGAACTTCAGAAACTGAAATCCCTTTACGGGATAT
GCGGCGATCGCGAGTGGACAGAAGCAGTGTATGAGTCTGTGAGGCGCGTGTGGCGGCATATGGGTAAACA
GGTGCGCGATTGGAGAAAAGACGTTAGGAGCGGGGAAAGACCTAAGATACGGGGATATCAGAAAGACGTT
GTCGGGGGAAATAGCATTGAACAGATTGAATATTTGGAGCGCCAATATAAGTTCCTCAAATCCTGGTCTT
TCTTCGGCAAAGTGTCAGGCCAGGTGATACGCGCGGAAAAGGGATCGCGCTTTGCAATAACTCTGAGAGA
ACATATTGATCATGCCAAAGAAGATCGGTTGAAGAAACTCGCCGATAGAATCATCATGGAGGCGCTTGGT
TATGTCTACGCCTTGGACGATGAACGGGGAAAGGGAAAGTGGGTCGCCAAGTATCCACCTTGCCAACTCA
TTCTCCTCGAAGAACTTTCCGAATACCAGTTTAACAACGATCGGCCGCCATCAGAGAATAATCAACTGAT
GCAGTGGTCCCATCGCGGTGTGTTTCAAGAGTTGCTCAATCAGGCCCAAGTCCATGATCTGCTTGTTGGC
ACAATGTATGCAGCCTTTTCCTCCCGGTTTGATGCAAGAACAGGGGCTCCTGGCATACGCTGTAGACGGG
TCCCGGCGAGGTGCGCCCGCGAACAAAACCCTGAACCGTTCCCCTGGTGGTTGAACAAGTTCGTTGCGGA
GCACAAGCTGGACGGGTGTCCTCTGCGGGCCGACGATCTTATTCCCACCGGGGAAGGGGAATTCTTTGTG
AGCCCTTTCTCGGCGGAGGAAGGGGATTTTCACCAAATACATGCAGCGCTTAATGCCGCACAAAATTTGC
AGAGGAGACTGTGGTCAGACTTTGATATTAGTCAGATACGCCTCCGCTGTGACTGGGGAGAGGTCGATGG
CGAGCCTGTGTTGATACCAAGAACGACCGGAAAGAGGACAGCCGATTCGTATGGAAACAAGGTTTTTTAC
ACGAAGACGGGCGTTACTTACTACGAAAGAGAAAGAGGGAAGAAGAGAAGGAAAGTCTTTGCCCAAGAAG
AATTGAGCGAGGAAGAAGCCGAGCTCTTGGTCGAAGCGGACGAGGCACGGGAAAAGTCTGTCGTCCTCAT
GAGGGACCCTTCCGGAATTATTAACCGGGGAGATTGGACGCGGCAGAAAGAGTTTTGGTCCATGGTTAAT
CAACGCATAGAAGGCTACCTTGTCAAGCAAATAAGAAGTCGCGTGAGATTGCAGGAGAGTGCATGTGAGA
ACACTGGGGACATAAAGCGTCCTGCTGCCACCAAAAAGGCCGGACAGGCTAAGAAAAAGAAGTGAGACGA
CTAGTGGCGGCCGCCGACGTCCGATCGTTCAAACATTTGGCAATAAAGTTTCTTAAGATTGAATCCTGTT
GCCGGTCTTGCGATGATTATCATATAATTTCTGTTGAATTACGTTAAGCATGTAATAATTAACATGTAAT
GCATGACGTTATTTATGAGATGGGTTTTTATGATTAGAGTCCCGCAATTATACATTTAATACGCGATAGA
AAACAAAATATAGCGCGCAAACTAGGATAAATTATCGCGCGCGGTGTCATCTATGTTACTAGATCGGGAA
TTGATCCCCCCTCGACAGCTTCCGGAAAGGGCGAATTCGCAACTTTGTATACAAAAGTTGAACGAGAAAC
GTAAAATGATATAAATATCAATATATTAAATTAGATTTTGCATAAAAAACAGACTACATAATACTGTAAA
ACACAACATATCCAGTCACTATGCCATCCAGCTGATATCCCCTATAGTGAGTCGTATTACATGGTCATAG
CTGTTTCCTGGCAGCTCTGGCCCGTGTCTCAAAATCTCTGATGTTACATTGCACAAGATAAAAATATATC
ATCATGCCTCCTCTGGACCAGCCAGGACAGAAATGCCTCGACTTCGCTGCTACCCAAGGTTGCCGGGTGA
CGCACACCGTGGAAACGGATGAAGGCACGAACCCAGTGGACATAAGCCTGTTCGGTTCGTAAGCTGTAAT
GCAAGTAGCGTATGCGCTCACGCAACTGGTCCAGAACCTTGACCGAACGCAGCGGTGGTAACGGCGCAGT
GGCGGTTTTCATGGCTTGTTATGACTGTTTTTTTGGGGTACAGTCTATGCCTCGGGCATCCAAGCAGCAA
GCGCGTTACGCCGTGGGTCGATGTTTGATGTTATGGAGCAGCAACGATGTTACGCAGCAGGGCAGTCGCC
CTAAAACAAAGTTAAACATTATGAGGGAAGCGGTGATCGCCGAAGTATCGACTCAACTATCAGAGGTAGT
TGGCGTCATCGAGCGCCATCTCGAACCGACGTTGCTGGCCGTACATTTGTACGGCTCCGCAGTGGATGGC
GGCCTGAAGCCACACAGTGATATTGATTTGCTGGTTACGGTGACCGTAAGGCTTGATGAAACAACGCGGC
GAGCTTTGATCAACGACCTTTTGGAAACTTCGGCTTCCCCTGGAGAGAGCGAGATTCTCCGCGCTGTAGA
AGTCACCATTGTTGTGCACGACGACATCATTCCGTGGCGTTATCCAGCTAAGCGCGAACTGCAATTTGGA
GAATGGCAGCGCAATGACATTCTTGCAGGTATCTTCGAGCCAGCCACGATCGACATTGATCTGGCTATCT
TGCTGACAAAAGCAAGAGAACATAGCGTTGCCTTGGTAGGTCCAGCGGCGGAGGAACTCTTTGATCCGGT
TCCTGAACAGGATCTATTTGAGGCGCTAAATGAAACCTTAACGCTATGGAACTCGCCGCCCGACTGGGCT
GGCGATGAGCGAAATGTAGTGCTTACGTTGTCCCGCATTTGGTACAGCGCAGTAACCGGCAAAATCGCGC
CGAAGGATGTCGCTGCCGACTGGGCAATGGAGCGCCTGCCGGCCCAGTATCAGCCCGTCATACTTGAAGC
TAGACAGGCTTATCTTGGACAAGAAGAAGATCGCTTGGCCTCGCGCGCAGATCAGTTGGAAGAATTTGTC
CACTACGTGAAAGGCGAGATCACCAAGGTAGTCGGCAAATAACCCTCGAGCCACCCATGACCAAAATCCC
TTAACGTGAGTTACGCGTCGTTCCACTGAGCGTCAGACCCCGTAGAAAAGATCAAAGGATCTTCTTGAGA
TCCTTTTTTTCTGCGCGTAATCTGCTGCTTGCAAACAAAAAAACCACCGCTACCAGCGGTGGTTTGTTTG
CCGGATCAAGAGCTACCAACTCTTTTTCCGAAGGTAACTGGCTTCAGCAGAGCGCAGATACCAAATACTG
TTCTTCTAGTGTAGCCGTAGTTAGGCCACCACTTCAAGAACTCTGTAGCACCGCCTACATACCTCGCTCT
GCTAATCCTGTTACCAGTGGCTGCTGCCAGTGGCGATAAGTCGTGTCTTACCGGGTTGGACTCAAGACGA
TAGTTACCGGATAAGGCGCAGCGGTCGGGCTGAACGGGGGGTTCGTGCACACAGCCCAGCTTGGAGCGAA
CGACCTACACCGAACTGAGATACCTACAGCGTGAGCTATGAGAAAGCGCCACGCTTCCCGAAGGGAGAAA
GGCGGACAGGTATCCGGTAAGCGGCAGGGTCGGAACAGGAGAGCGCACGAGGGAGCTTCCAGGGGGAAAC
GCCTGGTATCTTTATAGTCCTGTCGGGTTTCGCCACCTCTGACTTGAGCGTCGATTTTTGTGATGCTCGT
CAGGGGGGCGGAGCCTATGGAAAAACGCCAGCAACGCGGCCTTTTTACGGTTCCTGGCCTTTTGCTGGCC
TTTTGCTCACATGTTCTTTCCTGCGTTATCCCCTGATTCTGTGGATAACCGTATTACCGCCTTTGAGTGA
GCTGATACCGCTCGCCGCAGCCGAACGACCGAGCGCAGCGAGTCAGTGAGCGAGGAAGCGGA
